LOCUS       Exported 13685 bp ds-DNA circular SYN 12-MAY-2021
DEFINITION  Cas9 only expression, Cas9 Type: AtCas9_D10A+H840A (dead), Plant
            Selection: 2x35S:bar.
ACCESSION   .
VERSION     .
KEYWORDS    pAtCas9-dead_3
SOURCE      synthetic DNA construct
  ORGANISM  synthetic DNA construct
REFERENCE   1 (bases 1 to 13685)
  AUTHORS   Cermak T, Curtin SJ, Gil-Humanes J, Cegan R, Kono TJY, Konecna E,
            Belanto JJ, Starker CG, Mathre JW, Greenstein RL, Voytas DF
  TITLE     A multi-purpose toolkit to enable advanced genome engineering in
            plants.
  JOURNAL   Plant Cell. 2017 May 18. pii: tpc.00922.2016. doi:
            10.1105/tpc.16.00922.
  PUBMED    28522548
REFERENCE   2 (bases 1 to 13685)
  AUTHORS   .
  TITLE     Direct Submission
  JOURNAL   Exported May 12, 2021 from SnapGene Server 1.1.58
            http://www.snapgene.com
FEATURES             Location/Qualifiers
     source          1..13685
                     /organism="synthetic DNA construct"
                     /mol_type="other DNA"
     CDS             complement(291..1085)
                     /codon_start=1
                     /gene="aphA-3"
                     /product="aminoglycoside phosphotransferase"
                     /label=KanR
                     /note="confers resistance to kanamycin"
                     /translation="MAKMRISPELKKLIEKYRCVKDTEGMSPAKVYKLVGENENLYLKM
                     TDSRYKGTTYDVEREKDMMLWLEGKLPVPKVLHFERHDGWSNLLMSEADGVLCSEEYED
                     EQSPEKIIELYAECIRLFHSIDISDCPYTNSLDSRLAELDYLLNNDLADVDCENWEEDT
                     PFKDPRELYDFLKTEKPEEELVFSHGDLGDSNIFVKDGKVSGFIDLGRSGRADKWYDIA
                     FCVRSIREDIGEEQYVELFFDLLGIKPDWEKIKYYILLDELF"
     misc_feature    1510..1534
                     /label=LB T-DNA repeat
                     /note="left border repeat from nopaline C58 T-DNA"
     polyA_signal    1612..1786
                     /label=CaMV poly(A) signal
                     /note="cauliflower mosaic virus polyadenylation signal"
     CDS             complement(1793..2344)
                     /codon_start=1
                     /gene="Streptomyces hygroscopicus bar"
                     /product="phosphinothricin acetyltransferase"
                     /label=BlpR
                     /note="confers resistance to bialophos or phosphinothricin"
                     /translation="MSPERRPADIRRATEADMPAVCTIVNHYIETSTVNFRTEPQEPQE
                     WTDDLVRLRERYPWLVAEVDGEVAGIAYAGPWKARNAYDWTAESTVYVSPRHQRTGLGS
                     TLYTHLLKSLEAQGFKSVVAVIGLPNDPSVRMHEALGYAPRGMLRAAGFKHGNWHDVGF
                     WQLDFSLPVPPRPVLPVTEI"
     promoter        complement(2389..3065)
                     /label=CaMV 35S promoter (enhanced)
                     /note="cauliflower mosaic virus 35S promoter with a
                     duplicated enhancer region"
     protein_bind    3256..3277
                     /label=CAP binding site
                     /bound_moiety="E. coli catabolite activator protein"
                     /note="CAP binding activates transcription in the presence
                     of cAMP."
     promoter        3292..3322
                     /label=lac promoter
                     /note="promoter for the E. coli lac operon"
     protein_bind    3330..3346
                     /label=lac operator
                     /bound_moiety="lac repressor encoded by lacI"
                     /note="The lac repressor binds to the lac operator to
                     inhibit transcription in E. coli. This inhibition can be
                     relieved by adding lactose or
                     isopropyl-beta-D-thiogalactopyranoside (IPTG)."
     primer_bind     3335..3357
                     /label=M13/pUC Reverse
                     /note="In lacZ gene"
     primer_bind     3354..3370
                     /label=M13 rev
                     /note="common sequencing primer, one of multiple similar
                     variants"
     primer_bind     3354..3370
                     /label=M13 Reverse
                     /note="In lacZ gene. Also called M13-rev"
     promoter        3900..4245
                     /label=CaMV 35S promoter
                     /note="strong constitutive promoter from cauliflower mosaic
                     virus"
     CDS             4279..8382
                     /codon_start=1
                     /product="catalytically dead mutant of the Cas9
                     endonuclease from the Streptococcus pyogenes Type II
                     CRISPR/Cas system"
                     /label=dCas9
                     /note="RNA-guided DNA-binding protein that lacks
                     endonuclease activity due to the D10A mutation in the RuvC
                     catalytic domain and the H840A mutation in the HNH
                     catalytic domain"
                     /translation="MDKKYSIGLAIGTNSVGWAVITDEYKVPSKKFKVLGNTDRHSIKK
                     NLIGALLFDSGETAEATRLKRTARRRYTRRKNRICYLQEIFSNEMAKVDDSFFHRLEES
                     FLVEEDKKHERHPIFGNIVDEVAYHEKYPTIYHLRKKLVDSTDKADLRLIYLALAHMIK
                     FRGHFLIEGDLNPDNSDVDKLFIQLVQTYNQLFEENPINASGVDAKAILSARLSKSRRL
                     ENLIAQLPGEKKNGLFGNLIALSLGLTPNFKSNFDLAEDAKLQLSKDTYDDDLDNLLAQ
                     IGDQYADLFLAAKNLSDAILLSDILRVNTEITKAPLSASMIKRYDEHHQDLTLLKALVR
                     QQLPEKYKEIFFDQSKNGYAGYIDGGASQEEFYKFIKPILEKMDGTEELLVKLNREDLL
                     RKQRTFDNGSIPHQIHLGELHAILRRQEDFYPFLKDNREKIEKILTFRIPYYVGPLARG
                     NSRFAWMTRKSEETITPWNFEEVVDKGASAQSFIERMTNFDKNLPNEKVLPKHSLLYEY
                     FTVYNELTKVKYVTEGMRKPAFLSGEQKKAIVDLLFKTNRKVTVKQLKEDYFKKIECFD
                     SVEISGVEDRFNASLGTYHDLLKIIKDKDFLDNEENEDILEDIVLTLTLFEDREMIEER
                     LKTYAHLFDDKVMKQLKRRRYTGWGRLSRKLINGIRDKQSGKTILDFLKSDGFANRNFM
                     QLIHDDSLTFKEDIQKAQVSGQGDSLHEHIANLAGSPAIKKGILQTVKVVDELVKVMGR
                     HKPENIVIEMARENQTTQKGQKNSRERMKRIEEGIKELGSQILKEHPVENTQLQNEKLY
                     LYYLQNGRDMYVDQELDINRLSDYDVDAIVPQSFLKDDSIDNKVLTRSDKNRGKSDNVP
                     SEEVVKKMKNYWRQLLNAKLITQRKFDNLTKAERGGLSELDKAGFIKRQLVETRQITKH
                     VAQILDSRMNTKYDENDKLIREVKVITLKSKLVSDFRKDFQFYKVREINNYHHAHDAYL
                     NAVVGTALIKKYPKLESEFVYGDYKVYDVRKMIAKSEQEIGKATAKYFFYSNIMNFFKT
                     EITLANGEIRKRPLIETNGETGEIVWDKGRDFATVRKVLSMPQVNIVKKTEVQTGGFSK
                     ESILPKRNSDKLIARKKDWDPKKYGGFDSPTVAYSVLVVAKVEKGKSKKLKSVKELLGI
                     TIMERSSFEKNPIDFLEAKGYKEVKKDLIIKLPKYSLFELENGRKRMLASAGELQKGNE
                     LALPSKYVNFLYLASHYEKLKGSPEDNEQKQLFVEQHKHYLDEIIEQISEFSKRVILAD
                     ANLDKVLSAYNKHRDKPIREQAENIIHLFTLTNLGAPAAFKYFDTTIDRKRYTSTKEVL
                     DATLIHQSITGLYETRIDLSQLGGD"
     CDS             8395..8415
                     /codon_start=1
                     /product="nuclear localization signal of SV40 (simian virus
                     40) large T antigen"
                     /label=SV40 NLS
                     /translation="PKKKRKV"
     primer_bind     complement(8696..8713)
                     /label=M13 Forward
                     /note="In lacZ gene. Also called M13-F20 or M13 (-21)
                     Forward"
     primer_bind     complement(8696..8712)
                     /label=M13 fwd
                     /note="common sequencing primer, one of multiple similar
                     variants"
     primer_bind     complement(8705..8727)
                     /label=M13/pUC Forward
                     /note="In lacZ gene"
     misc_feature    8915..8939
                     /label=RB T-DNA repeat
                     /note="right border repeat from nopaline C58 T-DNA"
     CDS             10240..10869
                     /codon_start=1
                     /product="stability protein from the Pseudomonas plasmid
                     pVS1 (Heeb et al., 2000)"
                     /label=pVS1 StaA
                     /translation="MKVIAVLNQKGGSGKTTIATHLARALQLAGADVLLVDSDPQGSAR
                     DWAAVREDQPLTVVGIDRPTIDRDVKAIGRRDFVVIDGAPQAADLAVSAIKAADFVLIP
                     VQPSPYDIWATADLVELVKQRIEVTDGRLQAAFVVSRAIKGTRIGGEVAEALAGYELPI
                     LESRITQRVSYPGTAAAGTTVLESEPEGDAAREVQALAAEIKSKLI"
     CDS             11298..12371
                     /codon_start=1
                     /product="replication protein from the Pseudomonas plasmid
                     pVS1 (Heeb et al., 2000)"
                     /label=pVS1 RepA
                     /translation="MSGRKPSGPVQIGAALGDDLVEKLKAAQAAQRQRIEAEARPGESW
                     QAAADRIRKESRQPPAAGAPSIRKPPKGDEQPDFFVPMLYDVGTRDSRSIMDVAVFRLS
                     KRDRRAGEVIRYELPDGHVEVSAGPAGMASVWDYDLVLMAVSHLTESMNRYREGKGDKP
                     GRVFRPHVADVLKFCRRADGGKQKDDLVETCIRLNTTHVAMQRTKKAKNGRLVTVSEGE
                     ALISRYKIVKSETGRPEYIEIELADWMYREITEGKNPDVLTVHPDYFLIDPGIGRFLYR
                     LARRAAGKAEARWLFKTIYERSGSAGEFKKFCFTVRKLIGSNDLPEYDLKEEAGQAGPI
                     LVMRYRNLIEGEASAGS"
     rep_origin      12437..12631
                     /label=pVS1 oriV
                     /note="origin of replication for the Pseudomonas plasmid
                     pVS1 (Heeb et al., 2000)"
     primer_bind     complement(12867..12889)
                     /label=pGEX 3'
                     /note="pGEX vectors, reverse primer"
     misc_feature    12975..13115
                     /label=bom
                     /note="basis of mobility region from pBR322"
     primer_bind     13030..13049
                     /label=pRS-marker
                     /note="pRS vectors, use to sequence yeast selectable
                     marker"
     primer_bind     complement(13130..13147)
                     /label=L4440
                     /note="L4440 vector, forward primer"
     rep_origin      complement(13301..204)
                     /direction=LEFT
                     /label=ori
                     /note="high-copy-number ColE1/pMB1/pBR322/pUC origin of
                     replication"
     primer_bind     complement(13381..13400)
                     /label=pBR322ori-F
                     /note="pBR322 origin, forward primer"
ORIGIN
        1 gtaggcggtg ctacagagtt cttgaagtgg tggcctaact acggctacac tagaaggaca
       61 gtatttggta tctgcgctct gctgaagcca gttaccttcg gaaaaagagt tggtagctct
      121 tgatccggca aacaaaccac cgctggtagc ggtggttttt ttgtttgcaa gcagcagatt
      181 acgcgcagaa aaaaaggatc tcaagaagat cctttgatct tttctacggg gtctgacgct
      241 cagtggaacg aaaactcacg ttaagggatt ttggtcatgc attctaggta ctaaaacaat
      301 tcatccagta aaatataata ttttattttc tcccaatcag gcttgatccc cagtaagtca
      361 aaaaatagct cgacatactg ttcttccccg atatcctccc tgatcgaccg gacgcagaag
      421 gcaatgtcat accacttgtc cgccctgccg cttctcccaa gatcaataaa gccacttact
      481 ttgccatctt tcacaaagat gttgctgtct cccaggtcgc cgtgggaaaa gacaagttcc
      541 tcttcgggct tttccgtctt taaaaaatca tacagctcgc gcggatcttt aaatggagtg
      601 tcttcttccc agttttcgca atccacatcg gccagatcgt tattcagtaa gtaatccaat
      661 tcggctaagc ggctgtctaa gctattcgta tagggacaat ccgatatgtc gatggagtga
      721 aagagcctga tgcactccgc atacagctcg ataatctttt cagggctttg ttcatcttca
      781 tactcttccg agcaaaggac gccatcggcc tcactcatga gcagattgct ccagccatca
      841 tgccgttcaa agtgcaggac ctttggaaca ggcagctttc cttccagcca tagcatcatg
      901 tccttttccc gttccacatc ataggtggtc cctttatacc ggctgtccgt catttttaaa
      961 tataggtttt cattttctcc caccagctta tataccttag caggagacat tccttccgta
     1021 tcttttacgc agcggtattt ttcgatcagt tttttcaatt ccggtgatat tctcatttta
     1081 gccatttatt atttccttcc tcttttctac agtatttaaa gataccccaa gaagctaatt
     1141 ataacaagac gaactccaat tcactgttcc ttgcattcta aaaccttaaa taccagaaaa
     1201 cagctttttc aaagttgttt tcaaagttgg cgtataacat agtatcgacg gagccgattt
     1261 tgaaaccgcg gtgatcacag gcagcaacgc tctgtcatcg ttacaatcaa catgctaccc
     1321 tccgcgagat catccgtgtt tcaaacccgg cagcttagtt gccgttcttc cgaatagcat
     1381 cggtaacatg agcaaagtct gccgccttac aacggctctc ccgctgacgc cgtcccggac
     1441 tgatgggctg cctgtatcga gtggtgattt tgtgccgagc tgccggtcgg ggagctgttg
     1501 gctggctggt ggcaggatat attgtggtgt aaacaaattg acgcttagac aacttaataa
     1561 cacattgcgg acgtttttaa tgtactgaat taacgccgaa ttaattcggg ggatctggat
     1621 tttagtactg gattttggtt ttaggaatta gaaattttat tgatagaagt attttacaaa
     1681 tacaaataca tactaagggt ttcttatatg ctcaacacat gagcgaaacc ctataggaac
     1741 cctaattccc ttatctggga actactcaca cattattatg gagaaactcg agtcaaatct
     1801 cggtgacggg caggaccgga cggggcggta ccggcaggct gaagtccagc tgccagaaac
     1861 ccacgtcatg ccagttcccg tgcttgaagc cggccgcccg cagcatgccg cggggggcat
     1921 atccgagcgc ctcgtgcatg cgcacgctcg ggtcgttggg cagcccgatg acagcgacca
     1981 cgctcttgaa gccctgtgcc tccagggact tcagcagatg ggtgtagagc gtggagccca
     2041 gtcccgtccg ctggtggcgg ggggagacgt acacggtcga ctcggccgtc cagtcgtagg
     2101 cgttgcgtgc cttccagggg cccgcgtagg cgatgccggc gacctcgccg tccacctcgg
     2161 cgacgagcca gggatagcgc tcccgcagac ggacgaggtc gtccgtccac tcctgcggtt
     2221 cctgcggctc ggtacggaag ttgaccgtgc ttgtctcgat gtagtggttg acgatggtgc
     2281 agaccgccgg catgtccgcc tcggtggcac ggcggatgtc ggccgggcgt cgttctgggc
     2341 tcatggtaga ctcgagagag atagatttgt agagagagac tggtgatttc agcgtgtcct
     2401 ctccaaatga aatgaacttc cttatataga ggaagggtct tgcgaaggat agtgggattg
     2461 tgcgtcatcc cttacgtcag tggagatatc acatcaatcc acttgctttg aagacgtggt
     2521 tggaacgtct tctttttcca cgatgctcct cgtgggtggg ggtccatctt tgggaccact
     2581 gtcggcagag gcatcttgaa cgatagcctt tcctttatcg caatgatggc atttgtaggt
     2641 gccaccttcc ttttctactg tccttttgat gaagtgacag atagctgggc aatggaatcc
     2701 gaggaggttt cccgatatta ccctttgttg aaaagtctca atagcccttt ggtcttctga
     2761 gactgtatct ttgatattct tggagtagac gagagtgtcg tgctccacca tgttcacatc
     2821 aatccacttg ctttgaagac gtggttggaa cgtcttcttt ttccacgatg ctcctcgtgg
     2881 gtgggggtcc atctttggga ccactgtcgg cagaggcatc ttgaacgata gcctttcctt
     2941 tatcgcaatg atggcatttg taggtgccac cttccttttc tactgtcctt ttgatgaagt
     3001 gacagatagc tgggcaatgg aatccgagga ggtttcccga tattaccctt tgttgaaaag
     3061 tctcaatagc cctttggtct tctgagactg tatctttgat attcttggag tagacgagag
     3121 tgtcgtgctc caccatgttg gcaagctgct ctagccaata cgcaaaccgc ctctccccgc
     3181 gcgttggccg attcattaat gcagctggca cgacaggttt cccgactgga aagcgggcag
     3241 tgagcgcaac gcaattaatg tgagttagct cactcattag gcaccccagg ctttacactt
     3301 tatgcttccg gctcgtatgt tgtgtggaat tgtgagcgga taacaatttc acacaggaaa
     3361 cagctatgac atgattacga attcgagctc ggtacccggg gatcggcgcg ccagatttgc
     3421 cttttcaatt tcagaaagaa tgctaaccca cagatggtta gagaggctta cgcagcaggt
     3481 atcatcaaga cgatctaccc gagcaataat ctccaggaaa tcaaatacct tcccaagaag
     3541 gttaaagatg cagtcaaaag attcaggact aactgcatca agaacacaga gaaagatata
     3601 tttctcaaga tcagaagtac tattccagta tggacgattc aaggcttgct tcacaaacca
     3661 aggcaagtaa tagagattgg agtctctaaa aaggtagttc ccactgaatc aaaggccatg
     3721 gagtcaaaga ttcaaataga ggacctaaca gaactcgccg taaagactgg cgaacagttc
     3781 atacagagtc tcttacgact caatgacaag aagaaaatct tcgtcaacat ggtggagcac
     3841 gacacacttg tctactccaa aaatatcaaa gatacagtct cagaagacca aagggcaatt
     3901 gagacttttc aacaaagggt aatatccgga aacctcctcg gattccattg cccagctatc
     3961 tgtcacttta ttgtgaagat agtggaaaag gaaggtggct cctacaaatg ccatcattgc
     4021 gataaaggaa aggccatcgt tgaagatgcc tctgccgaca gtggtcccaa agatggaccc
     4081 ccacccacga ggagcatcgt ggaaaaagaa gacgttccaa ccacgtcttc aaagcaagtg
     4141 gattgatgtg atatctccac tgacgtaagg gatgacgcac aatcccacta tccttcgcaa
     4201 gacccttcct ctatataagg aagttcattt catttggaga gaacacgggg gactcctgca
     4261 ggtagatcgc tcgtcgacat ggataagaag tactctatcg gactcgctat cggaactaac
     4321 tctgtgggat gggctgtgat caccgatgag tacaaggtgc catctaagaa gttcaaggtt
     4381 ctcggaaaca ccgataggca ctctatcaag aaaaacctta tcggtgctct cctcttcgat
     4441 tctggtgaaa ctgctgaggc taccagactc aagagaaccg ctagaagaag gtacaccaga
     4501 agaaagaaca ggatctgcta cctccaagag atcttctcta acgagatggc taaagtggat
     4561 gattcattct tccacaggct cgaagagtca ttcctcgtgg aagaagataa gaagcacgag
     4621 aggcacccta tcttcggaaa catcgttgat gaggtggcat accacgagaa gtaccctact
     4681 atctaccacc tcagaaagaa gctcgttgat tctactgata aggctgatct caggctcatc
     4741 tacctcgctc tcgctcacat gatcaagttc agaggacact tcctcatcga gggtgatctc
     4801 aaccctgata actctgatgt ggataagttg ttcatccagc tcgtgcagac ctacaaccag
     4861 cttttcgaag agaaccctat caacgcttca ggtgtggatg ctaaggctat cctctctgct
     4921 aggctctcta agtcaagaag gcttgagaac ctcattgctc agctccctgg tgagaagaag
     4981 aacggacttt tcggaaactt gatcgctctc tctctcggac tcacccctaa cttcaagtct
     5041 aacttcgatc tcgctgagga tgcaaagctc cagctctcaa aggataccta cgatgatgat
     5101 ctcgataacc tcctcgctca gatcggagat cagtacgctg atttgttcct cgctgctaag
     5161 aacctctctg atgctatcct cctcagtgat atcctcagag tgaacaccga gatcaccaag
     5221 gctccactct cagcttctat gatcaagaga tacgatgagc accaccagga tctcacactt
     5281 ctcaaggctc ttgttagaca gcagctccca gagaagtaca aagagatttt cttcgatcag
     5341 tctaagaacg gatacgctgg ttacatcgat ggtggtgcat ctcaagaaga gttctacaag
     5401 ttcatcaagc ctatcctcga gaagatggat ggaaccgagg aactcctcgt gaagctcaat
     5461 agagaggatc ttctcagaaa gcagaggacc ttcgataacg gatctatccc tcatcagatc
     5521 cacctcggag agttgcacgc tatccttaga aggcaagagg atttctaccc attcctcaag
     5581 gataacaggg aaaagattga gaagattctc accttcagaa tcccttacta cgtgggacct
     5641 ctcgctagag gaaactcaag attcgcttgg atgaccagaa agtctgagga aaccatcacc
     5701 ccttggaact tcgaagaggt ggtggataag ggtgctagtg ctcagtcttt catcgagagg
     5761 atgaccaact tcgataagaa ccttccaaac gagaaggtgc tccctaagca ctctttgctc
     5821 tacgagtact tcaccgtgta caacgagttg accaaggtta agtacgtgac cgagggaatg
     5881 aggaagcctg cttttttgtc aggtgagcaa aagaaggcta tcgttgatct cttgttcaag
     5941 accaacagaa aggtgaccgt gaagcagctc aaagaggatt acttcaagaa aatcgagtgc
     6001 ttcgattcag ttgagatttc tggtgttgag gataggttca acgcatctct cggaacctac
     6061 cacgatctcc tcaagatcat taaggataag gatttcttgg ataacgagga aaacgaggat
     6121 atcttggagg atatcgttct taccctcacc ctctttgaag atagagagat gattgaagaa
     6181 aggctcaaga cctacgctca tctcttcgat gataaggtga tgaagcagtt gaagagaaga
     6241 agatacactg gttggggaag gctctcaaga aagctcatta acggaatcag ggataagcag
     6301 tctggaaaga caatccttga tttcctcaag tctgatggat tcgctaacag aaacttcatg
     6361 cagctcatcc acgatgattc tctcaccttt aaagaggata tccagaaggc tcaggtttca
     6421 ggacagggtg atagtctcca tgagcatatc gctaacctcg ctggatctcc tgcaatcaag
     6481 aagggaatcc tccagactgt gaaggttgtg gatgagttgg tgaaggtgat gggaaggcat
     6541 aagcctgaga acatcgtgat cgaaatggct agagagaacc agaccactca gaagggacag
     6601 aagaactcta gggaaaggat gaagaggatc gaggaaggta tcaaagagct tggatctcag
     6661 atcctcaaag agcaccctgt tgagaacact cagctccaga atgagaagct ctacctctac
     6721 tacctccaga acggaaggga tatgtatgtg gatcaagagt tggatatcaa caggctctct
     6781 gattacgatg ttgatgctat cgtgccacag tcattcttga aggatgattc tatcgataac
     6841 aaggtgctca ccaggtctga taagaacagg ggtaagagtg ataacgtgcc aagtgaagag
     6901 gttgtgaaga aaatgaagaa ctattggagg cagctcctca acgctaagct catcactcag
     6961 agaaagttcg ataacttgac taaggctgag aggggaggac tctctgaatt ggataaggca
     7021 ggattcatca agaggcagct tgtggaaacc aggcagatca ctaagcacgt tgcacagatc
     7081 ctcgattcta ggatgaacac caagtacgat gagaacgata agttgatcag ggaagtgaag
     7141 gttatcaccc tcaagtcaaa gctcgtgtct gatttcagaa aggatttcca attctacaag
     7201 gtgagggaaa tcaacaacta ccaccacgct cacgatgctt accttaacgc tgttgttgga
     7261 accgctctca tcaagaagta tcctaagctc gagtcagagt tcgtgtacgg tgattacaag
     7321 gtgtacgatg tgaggaagat gatcgctaag tctgagcaag agatcggaaa ggctaccgct
     7381 aagtatttct tctactctaa catcatgaat ttcttcaaga ccgagattac cctcgctaac
     7441 ggtgagatca gaaagaggcc actcatcgag acaaacggtg aaacaggtga gatcgtgtgg
     7501 gataagggaa gggatttcgc taccgttaga aaggtgctct ctatgccaca ggtgaacatc
     7561 gttaagaaaa ccgaggtgca gaccggtgga ttctctaaag agtctatcct ccctaagagg
     7621 aactctgata agctcattgc taggaagaag gattgggacc ctaagaaata cggtggtttc
     7681 gattctccta ccgtggctta ctctgttctc gttgtggcta aggttgagaa gggaaagagt
     7741 aagaagctca agtctgttaa ggaacttctc ggaatcacta tcatggaaag gtcatctttc
     7801 gagaagaacc caatcgattt cctcgaggct aagggataca aagaggttaa gaaggatctc
     7861 atcatcaagc tcccaaagta ctcactcttc gaactcgaga acggtagaaa gaggatgctc
     7921 gcttctgctg gtgagcttca aaagggaaac gagcttgctc tcccatctaa gtacgttaac
     7981 tttctttacc tcgcttctca ctacgagaag ttgaagggat ctccagaaga taacgagcag
     8041 aagcaacttt tcgttgagca gcacaagcac tacttggatg agatcatcga gcagatctct
     8101 gagttctcta aaagggtgat cctcgctgat gcaaacctcg ataaggtgtt gtctgcttac
     8161 aacaagcaca gagataagcc tatcagggaa caggcagaga acatcatcca tctcttcacc
     8221 cttaccaacc tcggtgctcc tgctgctttc aagtacttcg atacaaccat cgataggaag
     8281 agatacacct ctaccaaaga agtgctcgat gctaccctca tccatcagtc tatcactgga
     8341 ctctacgaga ctaggatcga tctctcacag ctcggtggtg attcaagggc tgatcctaag
     8401 aagaagagga aggtttgact cgagatatga agatgaagat gaaatatttg gtgtgtcaaa
     8461 taaaaagctt gtgtgcttaa gtttgtgttt ttttcttggc ttgttgtgtt atgaatttgt
     8521 ggctttttct aatattaaat gaatgtaaga tcacattata atgaataaac aaatgtttct
     8581 ataatccatt gtgaatgttt tgttggatct cttctgcagc atataactac tgtatgtgct
     8641 atggtatgga ctatggaata tgattaaaga taaggagctc cggtgacgga ctggcactgg
     8701 ccgtcgtttt acaacgtcgt gactgggaaa accctggcgt tacccaactt aatcgccttg
     8761 cagcacatcc ccctttcgcc agctggcgta atagcgaaga ggcccgcacc gatcgccctt
     8821 cccaacagtt gcgcagcctg aatggcgaat gctagagcag cttgagcttg gatcagattg
     8881 tcgtttcccg ccttcagttt aaactatcag tgtttgacag gatatattgg cgggtaaacc
     8941 taagagaaaa gagcgtttat tagaataatc ggatatttaa aagggcgtga aaaggtttat
     9001 ccgttcgtcc atttgtatgt gcatgccaac cacagggttc ccctcgggat caaagtactt
     9061 tgatccaacc cctccgctgc tatagtgcag tcggcttctg acgttcagtg cagccgtctt
     9121 ctgaaaacga catgtcgcac aagtcctaag ttacgcgaca ggctgccgcc ctgccctttt
     9181 cctggcgttt tcttgtcgcg tgttttagtc gcataaagta gaatacttgc gactagaacc
     9241 ggagacatta cgccatgaac aagagcgccg ccgctggcct gctgggctat gcccgcgtca
     9301 gcaccgacga ccaggacttg accaaccaac gggccgaact gcacgcggcc ggctgcacca
     9361 agctgttttc cgagaagatc accggcacca ggcgcgaccg cccggagctg gccaggatgc
     9421 ttgaccacct acgccctggc gacgttgtga cagtgaccag gctagaccgc ctggcccgca
     9481 gcacccgcga cctactggac attgccgagc gcatccagga ggccggcgcg ggcctgcgta
     9541 gcctggcaga gccgtgggcc gacaccacca cgccggccgg ccgcatggtg ttgaccgtgt
     9601 tcgccggcat tgccgagttc gagcgttccc taatcatcga ccgcacccgg agcgggcgcg
     9661 aggccgccaa ggcccgaggc gtgaagtttg gcccccgccc taccctcacc ccggcacaga
     9721 tcgcgcacgc ccgcgagctg atcgaccagg aaggccgcac cgtgaaagag gcggctgcac
     9781 tgcttggcgt gcatcgctcg accctgtacc gcgcacttga gcgcagcgag gaagtgacgc
     9841 ccaccgaggc caggcggcgc ggtgccttcc gtgaggacgc attgaccgag gccgacgccc
     9901 tggcggccgc cgagaatgaa cgccaagagg aacaagcatg aaaccgcacc aggacggcca
     9961 ggacgaaccg tttttcatta ccgaagagat cgaggcggag atgatcgcgg ccgggtacgt
    10021 gttcgagccg cccgcgcacg tctcaaccgt gcggctgcat gaaatcctgg ccggtttgtc
    10081 tgatgccaag ctggcggcct ggccggccag cttggccgct gaagaaaccg agcgccgccg
    10141 tctaaaaagg tgatgtgtat ttgagtaaaa cagcttgcgt catgcggtcg ctgcgtatat
    10201 gatgcgatga gtaaataaac aaatacgcaa ggggaacgca tgaaggttat cgctgtactt
    10261 aaccagaaag gcgggtcagg caagacgacc atcgcaaccc atctagcccg cgccctgcaa
    10321 ctcgccgggg ccgatgttct gttagtcgat tccgatcccc agggcagtgc ccgcgattgg
    10381 gcggccgtgc gggaagatca accgctaacc gttgtcggca tcgaccgccc gacgattgac
    10441 cgcgacgtga aggccatcgg ccggcgcgac ttcgtagtga tcgacggagc gccccaggcg
    10501 gcggacttgg ctgtgtccgc gatcaaggca gccgacttcg tgctgattcc ggtgcagcca
    10561 agcccttacg acatatgggc caccgccgac ctggtggagc tggttaagca gcgcattgag
    10621 gtcacggatg gaaggctaca agcggccttt gtcgtgtcgc gggcgatcaa aggcacgcgc
    10681 atcggcggtg aggttgccga ggcgctggcc gggtacgagc tgcccattct tgagtcccgt
    10741 atcacgcagc gcgtgagcta cccaggcact gccgccgccg gcacaaccgt tcttgaatca
    10801 gaacccgagg gcgacgctgc ccgcgaggtc caggcgctgg ccgctgaaat taaatcaaaa
    10861 ctcatttgag ttaatgaggt aaagagaaaa tgagcaaaag cacaaacacg ctaagtgccg
    10921 gccgtccgag cgcacgcagc agcaaggctg caacgttggc cagcctggca gacacgccag
    10981 ccatgaagcg ggtcaacttt cagttgccgg cggaggatca caccaagctg aagatgtacg
    11041 cggtacgcca aggcaagacc attaccgagc tgctatctga atacatcgcg cagctaccag
    11101 agtaaatgag caaatgaata aatgagtaga tgaattttag cggctaaagg aggcggcatg
    11161 gaaaatcaag aacaaccagg caccgacgcc gtggaatgcc ccatgtgtgg aggaacgggc
    11221 ggttggccag gcgtaagcgg ctgggttgcc tgccggccct gcaatggcac tggaaccccc
    11281 aagcccgagg aatcggcgtg agcggtcgca aaccatccgg cccggtacaa atcggcgcgg
    11341 cgctgggtga tgacctggtg gagaagttga aggccgcgca ggccgcccag cggcaacgca
    11401 tcgaggcaga agcacgcccc ggtgaatcgt ggcaagcggc cgctgatcga atccgcaaag
    11461 aatcccggca accgccggca gccggtgcgc cgtcgattag gaagccgccc aagggcgacg
    11521 agcaaccaga ttttttcgtt ccgatgctct atgacgtggg cacccgcgat agtcgcagca
    11581 tcatggacgt ggccgttttc cgtctgtcga agcgtgaccg acgagctggc gaggtgatcc
    11641 gctacgagct tccagacggg cacgtagagg tttccgcagg gccggccggc atggccagtg
    11701 tgtgggatta cgacctggta ctgatggcgg tttcccatct aaccgaatcc atgaaccgat
    11761 accgggaagg gaagggagac aagcccggcc gcgtgttccg tccacacgtt gcggacgtac
    11821 tcaagttctg ccggcgagcc gatggcggaa agcagaaaga cgacctggta gaaacctgca
    11881 ttcggttaaa caccacgcac gttgccatgc agcgtacgaa gaaggccaag aacggccgcc
    11941 tggtgacggt atccgagggt gaagccttga ttagccgcta caagatcgta aagagcgaaa
    12001 ccgggcggcc ggagtacatc gagatcgagc tagctgattg gatgtaccgc gagatcacag
    12061 aaggcaagaa cccggacgtg ctgacggttc accccgatta ctttttgatc gatcccggca
    12121 tcggccgttt tctctaccgc ctggcacgcc gcgccgcagg caaggcagaa gccagatggt
    12181 tgttcaagac gatctacgaa cgcagtggca gcgccggaga gttcaagaag ttctgtttca
    12241 ccgtgcgcaa gctgatcggg tcaaatgacc tgccggagta cgatttgaag gaggaggcgg
    12301 ggcaggctgg cccgatccta gtcatgcgct accgcaacct gatcgagggc gaagcatccg
    12361 ccggttccta atgtacggag cagatgctag ggcaaattgc cctagcaggg gaaaaaggtc
    12421 gaaaaggtct ctttcctgtg gatagcacgt acattgggaa cccaaagccg tacattggga
    12481 accggaaccc gtacattggg aacccaaagc cgtacattgg gaaccggtca cacatgtaag
    12541 tgactgatat aaaagagaaa aaaggcgatt tttccgccta aaactcttta aaacttatta
    12601 aaactcttaa aacccgcctg gcctgtgcat aactgtctgg ccagcgcaca gcccaagagc
    12661 tgcaaaaagc gcctaccctt cggtcgctgc gctccctacg ccccgccgct tcgcgtcggc
    12721 ctatcgcggc cgctggccgc tcaaaaatgg ctggcctacg gccaggcaat ctaccagggc
    12781 gcggacaagc cgcgccgtcg ccactcgacc gccggcgccc acatcaaggc accctgcctc
    12841 gcgcgtttcg gtgatgacgg tgaaaacctc tgacacatgc agctcccgga gacggtcaca
    12901 gcttgtctgt aagcggatgc cgggagcaga caagcccgtc agggcgcgtc agcgggtgtt
    12961 ggcgggtgtc ggggcgcagc catgacccag tcacgtagcg atagcggagt gtatactggc
    13021 ttaactatgc ggcatcagag cagattgtac tgagagtgca ccatatgcgg tgtgaaatac
    13081 cgcacagatg cgtaaggaga aaataccgca tcaggccctc ttccgcttcc tcgctcactg
    13141 actcgctgcg ctcggtcgtt cggctgcggc gagcggtatc agctcactca aaggcggtaa
    13201 tacggttatc cacagaatca ggggataacg caggaaagaa catgtgagca aaaggccagc
    13261 aaaaggccag gaaccgtaaa aaggccgcgt tgctggcgtt tttccatagg ctccgccccc
    13321 ctgacgagca tcacaaaaat cgacgctcaa gtcagaggtg gcgaaacccg acaggactat
    13381 aaagatacca ggcgtttccc cctggaagct ccctcgtgcg ctctcctgtt ccgaccctgc
    13441 cgcttaccgg atacctgtcc gcctttctcc cttcgggaag cgtggcgctt tctcatagct
    13501 cacgctgtag gtatctcagt tcggtgtagg tcgttcgctc caagctgggc tgtgtgcacg
    13561 aaccccccgt tcagcccgac cgctgcgcct tatccggtaa ctatcgtctt gagtccaacc
    13621 cggtaagaca cgacttatcg ccactggcag cagccactgg taacaggatt agcagagcga
    13681 ggtat
//
