[The description below was written by a language model from this plasmid's Addgene catalogue record and the feature table of its GenBank file.]
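Description:
pAtCas9-dead_3 is a 13.7 kb pCAMBIA-based binary T-DNA vector for plant expression of a catalytically inactive Cas9, part of a modular toolkit for plant genome engineering. The backbone outside the T-DNA borders carries a high-copy ColE1/pMB1-type origin with the pBR322 bom region for propagation in E. coli. It also carries the pVS1 oriV with the RepA replication and StaA stability genes, which allow maintenance in Agrobacterium. Bacterial selection relies on an aphA-3 kanamycin resistance gene.

Two plant expression units lie between the nopaline-type left and right border repeats. Near the left border, an enhanced CaMV 35S promoter with a duplicated enhancer drives the Streptomyces hygroscopicus bar gene (phosphinothricin acetyltransferase), followed by a CaMV polyadenylation signal. This cassette gives Basta/phosphinothricin selection of transformed plants. The second unit uses a CaMV 35S promoter to express AtCas9_D10A+H840A, a synthetic Streptococcus pyogenes Cas9 coding sequence; the "At" prefix suggests Arabidopsis codon optimisation, although the record does not say so. A C-terminal SV40 nuclear localization signal follows the Cas9 sequence. The D10A mutation disables the RuvC domain and H840A disables the HNH domain, so the protein still binds DNA under RNA guidance but cannot cut it. No terminator for this cassette is annotated in the feature table. Remnants of the pCAMBIA lacZ cloning region (lac promoter and operator, M13 primer sites) flank the Cas9 unit.

The record describes this as a Cas9-only construct, and no guide RNA cassette is annotated, so guide RNAs would have to be supplied separately. It could serve in stable or transient plant transformation as a source of dCas9 for targeted DNA binding, or as a nuclease-dead control alongside active Cas9 vectors.
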