Addgene plasmid #91167: pAtCas9-dead_3
Purpose: Cas9 only expression, Cas9 Type: AtCas9_D10A+H840A (dead), Plant Selection: 2x35S:bar
Depositing lab: Daniel Voytas. Depositing organization: University of Minnesota. Publication: A multi-purpose toolkit to enable advanced genome engineering in plants. Cermak T, Curtin SJ, Gil-Humanes J, Cegan R, Kono TJY, Konecna E, Belanto JJ, Starker CG, Mathre JW, Greenstein RL, Voytas DF. Plant Cell. 2017 May 18. pii: tpc.00922.2016. doi: 10.1105/tpc.16.00922. PubMed 28522548.
Backbone
  Vector backbone: pCAMBIA
  Vector type: Plant Expression, CRISPR
  Selectable markers: Basta
Growth in bacteria
  Bacterial resistance: Kanamycin, 50 μg/mL
  Growth temperature: 37°C
  Growth strain: DH5alpha
  Copy number: High Copy
Gene/Insert
  Gene/Insert name: AtCas9_D10A+H840A (dead)
  Species: Synthetic
  Mutation: D10A, H840A
  Cloning method: Restriction Enzyme; 5′ cloning site unknown (unknown if destroyed); 3′ cloning site unknown (unknown if destroyed)
  Sequencing primers: 5′ unknown
Terms and licenses: Academic/Nonprofit Terms; Industry Terms: Not Available to Industry
How to cite: pAtCas9-dead_3 was a gift from Daniel Voytas (Addgene plasmid # 91167 ; http://n2t.net/addgene:91167 ; RRID:Addgene_91167)
